Addgene plasmid #147701: pAc5.1B-EGFP-DmNot2-del458-482-dsRNAres_U
Purpose: Insect Expression of DmNot2-del458-482-dsRNAres
Depositing lab: Elisa Izaurralde. Depositing organization: Max Planck Institute for Developmental Biology. Publication: Structure and assembly of the NOT module of the human CCR4-NOT complex. Boland A, Chen Y, Raisch T, Jonas S, Kuzuoglu-Ozturk D, Wohlbold L, Weichenrieder O, Izaurralde E. Nat Struct Mol Biol. 2013 Nov;20(11):1289-97. doi: 10.1038/nsmb.2681. Epub 2013 Oct 13. PubMed 24121232.
Backbone
  Vector backbone: Unknown
  Vector type: Insect Expression
Growth in bacteria
  Bacterial resistance: Ampicillin, 100 μg/mL
  Growth temperature: 37°C
  Growth strain: DH5alpha
  Copy number: Low Copy
Gene/Insert
  Gene/Insert name: DmNot2-del458-482-dsRNAres (alt names: regena (rga); CG2138, CG2161)
  Species: D. melanogaster (fly)
  Entrez Gene: Rga (a.k.a. Dmel_CG2161, CG2138, CG2161, Dmel\CG2161, NOT2, Not2, RGA, l(3)03834, not2)
  Cloning method: Unknown
Terms and licenses: Academic/Nonprofit Terms; Industry Terms: Not Available to Industry
Depositor comments: ORF extracted from NCBI NM_169080.1. Plasmids from this collection were made available to the research community and donated after the lab closed. Please note that the sequence provided by the depositing laboratory may be theoretical/predicted or based on Sanger sequencing results. There may be discrepancies between sequencing results obtained by Addgene and the depositor sequence. If an Addgene verified sequence is not available, please contact before placing your order to request that our lab fully sequence the plasmid.
How to cite: pAc5.1B-EGFP-DmNot2-del458-482-dsRNAres_U was a gift from Elisa Izaurralde (Addgene plasmid # 147701 ; http://n2t.net/addgene:147701 ; RRID:Addgene_147701)
