[The description below was written by a language model from this plasmid's Addgene catalogue record and pLannotate feature annotations shown in this document.]
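Description:
pAc5.1B-EGFP-DmNot2-del458-482-dsRNAres_U is a 7,734-nt insect expression plasmid. The catalogue lists the backbone as unknown, although the name and the annotated parts point to a pAc5.1-type vector. It is propagated in E. coli through a ColE1/pUC-family origin and selected with ampicillin via the β-lactamase gene and its bla promoter. The feature annotation describes the origin as high-copy, whereas the repository entry lists the plasmid as low copy. Short fragments annotated as tetracycline-resistance and SV40 large T antigen sequence appear to be non-functional backbone remnants. No marker for selection in insect cells is annotated.

The payload is driven by the Drosophila melanogaster actin 5C (Ac5) promoter, a strong constitutive promoter commonly used in fly cell lines. It is followed by an EGFP coding sequence placed directly upstream of the Rga (Not2) open reading frame, consistent with an N-terminal EGFP fusion. Not2 is a subunit of the CCR4-NOT complex. According to the name, this version lacks residues 458–482 and is "dsRNAres", implying that the coding sequence has been altered to escape a dsRNA targeting the endogenous transcript. A V5 epitope tag is annotated downstream of the insert, but the record does not show whether it is in frame or separated from the ORF by a stop codon. An SV40 polyadenylation signal follows the cassette, though it is annotated on the opposite strand.

The stated purpose is only insect expression of this Not2 variant. The design suits knockdown-and-rescue experiments in which endogenous Not2 is depleted by RNAi and the fluorescent deletion mutant is tested for function, in line with the associated work on assembly of the NOT module.
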