Features (pLannotate 1.2.2; 10 found; start..end, strand, type, name):
     56..2568    +  promoter       Ac5 promoter: Drosophila melanogaster actin 5C promoter
   2588..3304    +  CDS            EGFP: EGFP is a basic (constitutively fluorescent) green fluorescent protein published in 1996, derived from Aequorea victoria. It is reported to be a rapidly-maturing weak dimer with moderate acid sensitivity.
   3314..4993    +  CDS            Rga: RGA_DROME - Also known as Not2 From Drosophila melanogaster (Fruit fly).
   5019..5060    +  CDS            V5 tag: epitope tag from simian virus 5
   5160..5294    -  polyA_signal   SV40 poly(A) signal: SV40 polyadenylation signal
   5317..5401    -  CDS            large T antigen (fragment): large T antigen from SV40 (simian virus 40)
   5402..5872    +  CDS            TcR (fragment): tetracycline efflux protein; tet; confers resistance to tetracycline
   5916..6504    -  rep_origin     ori: high-copy-number ColE1/pMB1/pBR322/pUC origin of replication
   6675..7535    -  CDS            AmpR: β-lactamase; bla; confers resistance to ampicillin, carbenicillin, and related antibiotics
   7536..7640    -  promoter       AmpR promoter: bla
>Addgene plasmid #147701 | pAc5.1B-EGFP-DmNot2-del458-482-dsRNAres_U | depositor full sequence | sequence record 290148 | Full Sequence
CTTCAAGGAATTAATTCTATATTCTAAAAACACAAATGATACTTCTAAAAAAAATCATGAATGGCATCAA
CTCTGAATCAAATCTTTGCAGATGCACCTACTTCTCATTTCCACTGTCACATCATTTTTCCAGATCTCGC
TGCCTGTTATGTGGCCCACAAACCAAGACACGTTTTATGGCCATTAAAGCTGGCTGATCGTCGCCAAACA
CCAAATACATATCAATATGTACATTCGAGAAAGAAGCGATCAAAGAAGCGTCTTCGGGCGAGTAGGAGAA
TGCGGAGGAGAAGGAGAACGAGCTGATCTAGTATCTCTCCACAATCCAATGCCAACTGACCAACTGGCCA
TATTCGGAGCAATTTGAAGCCAATTTCCATCGCCTGGCGATCGCTCCATTCTTGGCTATATGTTTTTCAC
CGTTCCCGGGGCCATTTTCAAAGACTCGTCGGTAAGATAAGATTGTGTCACTCGCTGTCTCTCTTCATTT
GTCGAAGAATGCTGAGGAATTTCGCGATGACGTCGGCGAGTATTTTGAAGAATGAGAATAATTTGTATTT
ATACGAAAATCAGTTAGTGGAATTTTCTACAAAAACATGTTATCTATAGATAATTTTGTTGCAAAATATG
TTGACTATGACAAAGATTGTATGTATATACCTTTAATGTATTCTCATTTTCTTATGTATTTATAATGGCA
ATGATGATACTGATGATATTTTAAGATGATGCCAGACCACAGGCTGATTTCTGCGTCTTTTGCCGAACGC
AGTGCATGTGCGGTTGTTGTTTTTTGGAATAGTTTCAATTTTCGGACTGTCCGCTTTGATTTCAGTTTCT
TGGCTTATTCAAAAAGCAAAGTAAAGCCAAAAAAGCGAGATGGCAATACCAAATGCGGCAAAACGGTAGT
GGAAGGAAAGGGGTGCGGGGCAGCGGAAGGAAGGGTGGGGCGGGGCGTGGCGGGGTCTGTGGCTGGGCGC
GACGTCACCGACGTTGGAGCCACTCCTTTGACCATGTGTGCGTGTGTGTATTATTCGTGTCTCGCCACTC
GCCGGTTGTTTTTTTCTTTTTATCTCGCTCTCTCTAGCGCCATCTCGTACGCATGCTCAACGCACCGCAT
GTTGCCGTGTCCTTTATGCGTCATTTTGGCTCGAAATAGGCAATTATTTAAACAAAGATTAGTCAACGAA
AACGCTAAAATAAATAAGTCTACAATATGGTTACTTATTGCCATGTGTGTGCAGCCAACGATAGCAACAA
AAGCAACAACACAGTGGCTTTCCCTCTTTCACTTTTTGTTTGCAAGCGCGTGCGAGCAAGACGGCACGAC
CGGCAAACGCAATTACGCTGACAAAGAGCAGACGAAGTTTTGGCCGAAAAACATCAAGGCGCCTGATACG
AATGCATTTGCAATAACAATTGCGATATTTAATATTGTTTATGAAGCTGTTTGACTTCAAAACACACAAA
AAAAAAAATAAAACAAATTATTTGAAAGAGAATTAGGAATCGGACAGCTTATCGTTACGGGCTAACAGCA
CACCGAGACGAAATAGCTTACCTGACGTCACAGCCTCTGGAAGAACTGCCGCCAAGCAGAGAGAGAGAGA
AAAAGAGGGAGAGCAGCTTAGACCGCATGTGCTTGTGTGTGAGGCGTCTCTCTCTTCGTCTCCTGTTTGC
GCAAACGCATAGACTGCACTGAGAAAATCGATTACCTATTTTTTATGAATGAATATTTGCACTATTACTA
TTCAAAACTATTAAGATAGCAATCACATTCAATAGCCAAATACTATACCACCTGAGCGATGCAACGAAAT
GATCAATTTGAGCAAAAATGCTGCATATTTAGGACGGCATCATTATAGAAATGCTTCTTGCTGTGTACTT
TTCTCTCGTCTGGCAGCTGTTTCGCCGTTATTGTTAAAACCGGCTTAAGTTAGGTGTGTTTTCTACGACT
AGTGATGCCCCTACTAGAAGATGTGTGTTGCACAAATGTCCCTGAATAACCAATTTGAAGTGCAGATAGC
AGTAAACGTAAGCTAATATGAATATTATTTAACTGTAATGTTTTAATATCGCTGGACATTACTAATAAAC
CCACTATAAACACATGTACATATGTATGTTTTGGCATACAATGAGTAGTTGGGGAAAAAATGTGTAAAAG
CACCGTGACCATCACAGCATAAAGATAACCAGCTGAAGTATCGAATATGAGTAACCCCCAAATTGAATCA
CATGCCGCAACTGATAGGACCCATGGAAGTACACTCTTCATGGCGATATACAAGACACACACAAGCACGA
ACACCCAGTTGCGGAGGAAATTCTCCGTAAATGAAAACCCAATCGGCGAACAATTCATACCCATATATGG
TAAAAGTTTTGAACGCGACTTGAGAGCGGAGAGCATTGCGGCTGATAAGGTTTTAGCGCTAAGCGGGCTT
TATAAAACGGGCTGCGGGACCAGTTTTCATATCACTACCGTTTGAGTTCTTGTGCTGTGTGGATACTCCT
CCCGACACAAAGCCGCTCCATCAGCCAGCAGTCGTCTAATCCAGAGACCCCGGATCGGGGTACCAACATG
GTGAGCAAGGGCGAGGAGCTGTTCACCGGGGTGGTGCCCATCCTGGTCGAGCTGGACGGCGACGTAAACG
GCCACAAGTTCAGCGTGTCCGGCGAGGGCGAGGGCGATGCCACCTACGGCAAGCTGACCCTGAAGTTCAT
CTGCACCACCGGCAAGCTGCCCGTGCCCTGGCCCACCCTCGTGACCACCCTGACCTACGGCGTGCAGTGC
TTCAGCCGCTACCCCGACCACATGAAGCAGCACGACTTCTTCAAGTCCGCCATGCCCGAAGGCTACGTCC
AGGAGCGCACCATCTTCTTCAAGGACGACGGCAACTACAAGACCCGCGCCGAGGTGAAGTTCGAGGGCGA
CACCCTGGTGAACCGCATCGAGCTGAAGGGCATCGACTTCAAGGAGGACGGCAACATCCTGGGGCACAAG
CTGGAGTACAACTACAACAGCCACAACGTCTATATCATGGCCGACAAGCAGAAGAACGGCATCAAGGTGA
ACTTCAAGATCCGCCACAACATCGAGGACGGCAGCGTGCAGCTCGCCGACCACTACCAGCAGAACACCCC
CATCGGCGACGGCCCCGTGCTGCTGCCCGACAACCACTACCTGAGCACCCAGTCCGCCCTGAGCAAAGAC
CCCAACGAGAAGCGCGATCACATGGTCCTGCTGGAGTTCGTGACCGCCGCCGGGATCACTCTCGGCATGG
ACGAGCTGTACAAGCCAAGCTTGATGGCGAATTTAAATTTTCAACAACCCCCGAGAAGTATAGCGAACGC
GGCGTTAGCTGGCCGGACAACAGGCGGATTCGGTGGTAGCTCCCTGGCTGGCCATGTGACGCCCACGTCG
GGCATGTTTCAAACCGACTTCGCCAACTCCTATCCAGGAACGGCGAACTACGGACAGGCGCCGCAGCAGC
AGCAACAACAGCAGCAGCAGCCCCAACTGTCGCCGAACCGGAATGCCCAGCTGTCGGTCGGCGGACCCGC
CATCTCGAGCGGCAACCGCAACGCCAACCTCTTCGGCCAGCGTCAGTTTGTGGAGCGGCGAGCCATGCAA
GGATTGGGCAGTGGCCCCATGTCGAACATGGGCAACTTCATGCAGACGGGTCGCGGCGGCTACGGAACGG
GCGGAGGCGGTGGCGGTCCTTTGAATAACTTCCACGTGTTCGGCGGCGGCGGTGGTAGCGACACCTCCAC
GCCTGCCCTGCTCGATCCCACGGAGTTCCCCTCCTTGACCAACGCTCGTGGACAAAATGATCAAACGTTG
CCGCAGTCCAACCCCTTGCAACCCCCCGGATCCAAGCCGTACGGAAACTTTTTCACGTCATTCGGAATGG
TCAAACAGCCCACCAGTGAACAGAGCGAATTTACCATGTCAAATGAAGATTTTCCAGCCCTTCCCGGAAC
GCAGAATTCCGATGGAACGACCAATGCCGTCGGTTCCGTGGCTGGCACGGGCGGAAGCGGCGGAGCTAGC
ACGGAAAATCATCTGGATGGAACCGAGAAACCCATGAACTCCATCGTCGTGTCCGGCAGTGCCTCCGGAT
CCTCCGGAAGCAATGTGGGAGTCGTCGGAGGAAACGGACTGGGAGCTGTCGGATCGGGAATTGGTGGACT
GGCGGTCGGAGGAGGAGGCGGCGCGGGATCCAGTGGCGGAGGCGGCGTGGGAGGAAACGCGGCTTCCGGA
GTCGTGGGAGGTAGCCACGTTGGCTTGGTCGGATCGAATTCCGGAATCGGAGGAGTGAATTCCGTTCCGA
ATTCCAACGCTATGATGGGAGTTGGAGGAGGATTGGGTTCGGGCTCCGGATCCTCAGGTTCCGGCGCCGG
AGGAGAACACTTGAATGACAACAGCTCCAATGACAAGCTCGTTAAATCCGGAGTCCAGACATCCCCGGAC
GGTAAAGTGACGAATATTCCGGCCACGATGGTCAATAATCAATTTGGAATGGTCGGATTGTTGACCTTTA
TCCGCGCGGCGGAGACCGACCCGAACTTGGTCACCTTGAGCTTGGGTACGGATCTCACGGGTTTAGGCCT
GAACCTGAACTCGCAGGAGAGCTTGCATACAACCTTCGCTGGCCCCTTCGTAGCACAGCCCTGCCCGGTA
CTGAAAAAGCTGCAAGAAGACCTGCTCTTTTTCCTTTTTTACACGAACATCGGCGATATGATGCAATTGA
TGGCAGCTGCTGAATTGCATAGTCGCGAGTGGCGATACCACGTGGAGGAGAAAATATGGATAACTCGAAT
TCCTGGCATTGATCAATATGAAAAAAATGGTACAAAAGAGCGCGGCACCTTCTACTACTTTGATGCGCAA
AGTTGGAAACGTTTGTCCAAGGTTTTCCAAATAGATCCCGAGAAATTAGATAAATGTCCCAATATAAGTG
CGTTTATGAATGGACAGTCTGTATAATCTAGAGGGCCCGCGGTTCGAAGGTAAGCCTATCCCTAACCCTC
TCCTCGGTCTCGATTCTACGCGTACCGGTCATCATCACCATCACCATTGAGTTTAAACCCGCTGATCAGC
CTCGACTGTGCCTTCTAAGGCCTGAGCTCGCTGATCAGCCTCGATCGAGGATCCAGACATGATAAGATAC
ATTGATGAGTTTGGACAAACCACAACTAGAATGCAGTGAAAAAAATGCTTTATTTGTGAAATTTGTGATG
CTATTGCTTTATTTGTAACCATTATAAGCTGCAATAAACAAGTTAACAACAACAATTGCATTCATTTTAT
GTTTCAGGTTCAGGGGGAGGTGTGGGAGGTTTTTTAAAGCAAGTAAAACCTCTACAAATGTGGTATGGCT
GATTATGATCAGTCGACCGATGCCCTTGAGAGCCTTCAACCCAGTCAGCTCCTTCCGGTGGGCGCGGGGC
ATGACTATCGTCGCCGCACTTATGACTGTCTTCTTTATCATGCAACTCGTAGGACAGGTGCCGGCAGCGC
TCTGGGTCATTTTCGGCGAGGACCGCTTTCGCTGGAGCGCGACGATGATCGGCCTGTCGCTTGCGGTATT
CGGAATCTTGCACGCCCTCGCTCAAGCCTTCGTCACTGGTCCCGCCACCAAACGTTTCGGCGAGAAGCAG
GCCATTATCGCCGGCATGGCGGCCGACGCGCTGGGCTACGTCTTGCTGGCGTTCGCGACGCGAGGCTGGA
TGGCCTTCCCCATTATGATTCTTCTCGCTTCCGGCGGCATCGGGATGCCCGCGTTGCAGGCCATGCTGTC
CAGGCAGGTAGATGACGACCATCAGGGACAGCTTCAAGGATCGCTCGCGGCTCTTACCAGCCAGCAAAAG
GCCAGGAACCGTAAAAAGGCCGCGTTGCTGGCGTTTTTCCATAGGCTCCGCCCCCCTGACGAGCATCACA
AAAATCGACGCTCAAGTCAGAGGTGGCGAAACCCGACAGGACTATAAAGATACCAGGCGTTTCCCCCTGG
AAGCTCCCTCGTGCGCTCTCCTGTTCCGACCCTGCCGCTTACCGGATACCTGTCCGCCTTTCTCCCTTCG
GGAAGCGTGGCGCTTTCTCAATGCTCACGCTGTAGGTATCTCAGTTCGGTGTAGGTCGTTCGCTCCAAGC
TGGGCTGTGTGCACGAACCCCCCGTTCAGCCCGACCGCTGCGCCTTATCCGGTAACTATCGTCTTGAGTC
CAACCCGGTAAGACACGACTTATCGCCACTGGCAGCAGCCACTGGTAACAGGATTAGCAGAGCGAGGTAT
GTAGGCGGTGCTACAGAGTTCTTGAAGTGGTGGCCTAACTACGGCTACACTAGAAGGACAGTATTTGGTA
TCTGCGCTCTGCTGAAGCCAGTTACCTTCGGAAAAAGAGTTGGTAGCTCTTGATCCGGCAAACAAACCAC
CGCTGGTAGCGGTGGTTTTTTTGTTTGCAAGCAGCAGATTACGCGCAGAAAAAAAGGATCTCAAGAAGAT
CCTTTGATCTTTTCTACGGGGTCTGACGCTCAGTGGAACGAAAACTCACGTTAAGGGATTTTGGTCATGA
GATTATCAAAAAGGATCTTCACCTAGATCCTTTTAAATTAAAAATGAAGTTTTAAATCAATCTAAAGTAT
ATATGAGTAAACTTGGTCTGACAGTTACCAATGCTTAATCAGTGAGGCACCTATCTCAGCGATCTGTCTA
TTTCGTTCATCCATAGTTGCCTGACTCCCCGTCGTGTAGATAACTACGATACGGGAGGGCTTACCATCTG
GCCCCAGTGCTGCAATGATACCGCGAGACCCACGCTCACCGGCTCCAGATTTATCAGCAATAAACCAGCC
AGCCGGAAGGGCCGAGCGCAGAAGTGGTCCTGCAACTTTATCCGCCTCCATCCAGTCTATTAATTGTTGC
CGGGAAGCTAGAGTAAGTAGTTCGCCAGTTAATAGTTTGCGCAACGTTGTTGCCATTGCTGCAGGCATCG
TGGTGTCACGCTCGTCGTTTGGTATGGCTTCATTCAGCTCCGGTTCCCAACGATCAAGGCGAGTTACATG
ATCCCCCATGTTGTGCAAAAAAGCGGTTAGCTCCTTCGGTCCTCCGATCGTTGTCAGAAGTAAGTTGGCC
GCAGTGTTATCACTCATGGTTATGGCAGCACTGCATAATTCTCTTACTGTCATGCCATCCGTAAGATGCT
TTTCTGTGACTGGTGAGTACTCAACCAAGTCATTCTGAGAATAGTGTATGCGGCGACCGAGTTGCTCTTG
CCCGGCGTCAACACGGGATAATACCGCGCCACATAGCAGAACTTTAAAAGTGCTCATCATTGGAAAACGT
TCTTCGGGGCGAAAACTCTCAAGGATCTTACCGCTGTTGAGATCCAGTTCGATGTAACCCACTCGTGCAC
CCAACTGATCTTCAGCATCTTTTACTTTCACCAGCGTTTCTGGGTGAGCAAAAACAGGAAGGCAAAATGC
CGCAAAAAAGGGAATAAGGGCGACACGGAAATGTTGAATACTCATACTCTTCCTTTTTCAATATTATTGA
AGCATTTATCAGGGTTATTGTCTCATGAGCGGATACATATTTGAATGTATTTAGAAAAATAAACAAATAG
GGGTTCCGCGCACATTTCCCCGAAAAGTGCCACCTGACGTCTAAGAAACCATTATTATCATGACATTAAC
CTATAAAAATAGGCGTATCACGAGGCCCTTTCGT
